>Addgene plasmid #231737 | pLIB-FLAG(N)-CDK12deltaRS(delta104-380) | addgene full sequence | sequence record 463629 | Addgene NGS Result
GACGCTACACCCAGTTCCCATCTATTTTGTCACTCTTCCCTAAATAATCCTTAAAAACTCCATTTCCACC
CCTCCCAGTTCCCAACTATTTTGTCCGCCCACAGCGGGGCATTTTTCTTCCTGTTATGTTTTTAATCAAA
CATCCTGCCAACTCCATGTGACAAACCGTCATCTTCGGCTACTTTTTCTCTGTCACAGAATGAAAATTTT
TCTGTCATCTCTTCGTTATTAATGTTTGTAATTGACTGAATATCAACGCTTATTTGCAGCCTGAATGGCG
AATGGG
[124 nt withheld, positions 287-410]
C
[91 nt withheld, positions 412-502]
A
[49 nt withheld, positions 504-552]
CCTTTGACGTTGGAGTCCACGTTCTT
[37 nt withheld, positions 579-615]
ACCCTATCTCGGTCTATTCTTTTGATTTATAAGGGATTTTGCCGATTTCGGCCTATTGGTTAAAAAATGA
GCTGATTTAACAAAAATTTAACGCGAATTTTAACAAAATATTAACGCTTACAATTTAGGTGGCACTTTTC
GGGGAAATGTGCGCGGAACCCCTATTTGTTTATTTTTCTAAATACATTCAAATATGTATCCGCTCATGAG
ACAATAACCCTGATAAATGCTTCAATAATATTGAAAAAGGAAGAGTATGAGTATTCAACATTTCCGTGTC
GCCCTTATTCCCTTTTTTGCGGCATTTTGCCTTCCTGTTTTTGCTCACCCAGAAACGCTGGTGAAAGTAA
AAGATGCTGAAGATCAGTTGGGTGCACGAGTGGGTTACATCGAACTGGATCTCAACAGCGGTAAGATCCT
TGAGAGTTTTCGCCCCGAAGAACGTTTTCCAATGATGAGCACTTTTAAAGTTCTGCTATGTGGCGCGGTA
TTATCCCGTATTGACGCCGGGCAAGAGCAACTCGGTCGCCGCATACACTATTCTCAGAATGACTTGGTTG
AGTACTCACCAGTCACAGAAAAGCATCTTACGGATGGCATGACAGTAAGAGAATTATGCAGTGCTGCCAT
AACCATGAGTGATAACACTGCGGCCAACTTACTTCTGACAACGATCGGAGGACCGAAGGAGCTAACCGCT
TTTTTGCACAACATGGGGGATCATGTAACTCGCCTTGATCGTTGGGAACCGGAGCTGAATGAAGCCATAC
CAAACGACGAGCGTGACACCACGATGCCTGTAGCAATGGCAACAACGTTGCGCAAACTATTAACTGGCGA
ACTACTTACTCTAGCTTCCCGGCAACAATTAATAGACTGGATGGAGGCGGATAAAGTTGCAGGACCACTT
CTGCGCTCGGCCCTTCCGGCTGGCTGGTTTATTGCTGATAAATCTGGAGCCGGTGAGCGTGGGTCTCGCG
GTATCATTGCAGCACTGGGGCCAGATGGTAAGCCCTCCCGTATCGTAGTTATCTACACGACGGGGAGTCA
GGCAACTATGGATGAACGAAATAGACAGATCGCTGAGATAGGTGCCTCACTGATTAAGCATTGGTAACTG
TCAGACCAAGTTTACTCATATATACTTTAGATTGATTTAAAACTTCATTTTTAATTTAAAAGGATCTAGG
TGAAGATCCTTTTTGATAATCTCATGACCAAAATCCCTTAACGTGAGTTTTCGTTCCACTGAGCGTCAGA
CCCCGTAGAAAAGATCAAAGGATCTTCTTGAGATCCTTTTTTTCTGCGCGTAATCTGCTGCTTGCAAACA
AAAAAACCACCGCTACCAGCGGTGGTTTGTTTGCCGGATCAAGAGCTACCAACTCTTTTTCCGAAGGTAA
CTGGCTTCAGCAGAGCGCAGATACCAAATACTATTCTTCTAGTGTAGCCGTAGTTAGGCCACCACTTCAA
GAACTCTGTAGCACCGCCTACATACCTCGCTCTGCTAATCCTGTTACCAGTGGCTGCTGCCAGTGGCGAT
AAGTCGTGTCTTACCGGGTTGGACTCAAGACGATAGTTACCGGATAAGGCGCAGCGGTCGGGCTGAACGG
GGGGTTCGTGCACACAGCCCAGCTTGGAGCGAACGACCTACACCGAACTGAGATACCTACAGCGTGAGCT
ATGAGAAAGCGCCACGCTTCCCGAAGGGAGAAAGGCGGACAGGTATCCGGTAAGCGGCAGGGTCGGAACA
GGAGAGCGCACGAGGGAGCTTCCAGGGGGAAACGCCTGGTATCTTTATAGTCCTGTCGGGTTTCGCCACC
TCTGACTTGAGCGTCGATTTTTGTGATGCTCGTCAGGGGGGCGGAGCCTATGGAAAAACGCCAGCAACGC
GGCCTTTTTACGGTTCCTGGCCTTTTGCTGGCCTTTTGCTCACATGTTCTTTCCTGCGTTATCCCCTGAT
TCTGTGGATAACCGTATTACCGCCTTTGAGTGAGCTGATACCGCTCGCCGCAGCCGAACGACCGAGCGCA
GCGAGTCAGTGAGCGAGGAAGCGGAAGAGCGCCTGATGCGGTATTTTCTCCTTACGCATCTGTGCGGTAT
TTCACACCGCATAGACCAGCCGCGTAACCTGGCAAAATCGGTTACGGTTGAGTAATAAATGGATGCCCTG
CGTAAGCGGGTGTGGGCGGACAATAAAGTCTTAAACTGAACAAAATAGATCTAAACTATGACAATAAAGT
CTTAAACTAGACAGAATAGTTGTAAACTGAAATCAGTCCAGTTATGCTGTGAAAAAGCATACTGGACTTT
TGTTATGGCTAAAGCAAACTCTTCATTTTCTGAAGTGCAAATTGCCCGTCGTATTAAAGAGGGGCGTGGC
CAAGGGCATGGTAAAGACTATATTCGCGGCGTTGTGACAATTTACCGAACAACTCCGCGGCCGGGAAGCC
GATCTCGGCTTGAACGAATTGTTAGGTGGCGGTACTTGGGTCGATATCAAAGTGCATCACTTCTTCCCGT
ATGCCCAACTTTGTATAGAGAGCCACTGCGGGATCGTCACCGTAATCTGCTTGCACGTAGATCACATAAG
CACCAAGCGCGTTGGCCTCATGCTTGAGGAGATTGATGAGCGCGGTGGCAATGCCCTGCCTCCGGTGCTC
GCCGGAGACTGCGAGATCATAGATATAGATCTCACTACGCGGCTGCTCAAACTTGGGCAGAACGTAAGCC
GCGAGAGCGCCAACAACCGCTTCTTGGTCGAAGGCAGCAAGCGCGATGAATGTCTTACTACGGAGCAAGT
TCCCGAGGTAATCGGAGTCCGGCTGATGTTGGGAGTAGGTGGCTACGTCTCCGAACTCACGACCGAAAAG
ATCAAGAGCAGCCCGCATGGATTTGACTTGGTCAGGGCCGAGCCTACATGTGCGAATGATGCCCATACTT
GAGCCACCTAACTTTGTTTTAGGGCGACTGCCCTGCTGCGTAACATCGTTGCTGCTGCGTAACATCGTTG
CTGCTCCATAACATCAAACATCGACCCACGGCGTAACGCGCTTGCTGCTTGGATGCCCGAGGCATAGACT
GTACAAAAAAACAGTCATAACAAGCCATGAAAACCGCCACTGCGCCGTTACCACCGCTGCGTTCGGTCAA
GGTTCTGGACCAGTTGCGTGAGCGCATACGCTACTTGCATTACAGTTTACGAACCGAACAGGCTTATGTC
AACTGGGTTTGTGCCTTCATCCGTTTCCACGGTGTGCGTCACCCGGCAACCTTGGGCAGCAGCGAAGTCG
AGGCATTTCTGTCCTGGCTGGCGAACGAGCGCAAGGTTTCGGTCTCCACGCATCGTCAGGCATTGGCGGC
CTTGCTGTTCTTCTACGGCAAGGTGCTGTGCACGGATCTGCCCTTGCTTCAGGAGATCGGTAGACCTCGG
CCGTCGCGGCGCTTGCCGGTGGTGCTGACCCCGGATGAAGTGGTTCGCATCCTCGGTTTTCTGGAAGGCG
AGCATCGTTTGTTCGCCCAGGACTCTAGCTATAGTTCTAGTGGTTGGCTACAGCTTTGTTTGTACTATCA
ACAGGTTGAACTGCTGATCAACAGATCCTCTACGCGGCCGCGGTACCATAACTTCGTATAGCATACATTA
TACGAAGTTATCTGGTTTTACTAGTATCGATTCGCGACCTACTCCGGAATATTAATAGATCATGGAGATA
ATTAAAATGATAACCATCTCGCAAATAAATAAGTATTTTACTGTTTTCGTAACAGTTTTGTAATAAAAAA
ACCTATAAATATTCCGGATTATTCATACCGTCCCACCATCGGGCGCGGATCCATGGACTACAAGGACGAC
GATGACAAGCTCGATCTTGAAGTCCTCTTTCAGGGACCCATGCCCAATTCAGAGAGACATGGGGGCAAGA
AGGACGGGAGTGGAGGAGCTTCTGGAACTTTGCAGCCGTCATCGGGAGGCGGCAGCTCTAACAGCAGAGA
GCGTCACCGCTTGGTATCGAAGCACAAGCGGCATAAGTCCAAACACTCCAAAGACATGGGGTTGGTGACC
CCCGAAGCAGCATCCCTGGGCACAGTTATCAAACCTTTGGTGGAGTATGATGATATCAGCTCTGATTCCG
ACACCTTCTCCGATGACATGGCCTTCAAACTAGACCGAAGGGAGAACGACGAACGTCGTGGATCAGATCA
TTCCAGTATCTCACCTGTCAGGCTTCCACTTAATTCCAGTCTGGGAGCTGAACTCAGTAGGAAAAAGAAG
GAAAGAGCAGCTGCTGCTGCTGCAGCAAAGATGGATGGAAAGGAGTCCAAGGGTTCACCTGTATTTTTGC
CTAGAAAAGAGAACAGTTCAGTAGAGGCTAAGGATTCAGGTTTGGAGTCTAAAAAGTTACCCAGAAGTGT
AAAATTGGAAAAATCTGCCCCAGATACTGAACTGGTGAATGTAACACATCTAAACACAGAGGTAAAAAAT
TCTTCAGATACAGGGAAAGTAAAGTTGGATGAGAACTCCGAGAAGCATCTTGTTAAAGATTTGAAAGCAC
AGGGAACAAGAGACTCTAAACCCATAGCACTGAAAGAGGAGATTGTTACTCCAAAGGAGACAGAAACATC
AGAAAAGGAGACCCCTCCACCTCTTCCCACAATTGCTTCTCCCCCACCCCCTCTACCAACTACTACCCCT
CCACCTCAGACACCCCCTTTGCCACCTTTGCCTCCAATACCAGCTCTTCCACAGCAACCACCTCTGCCTC
CTTCTCAGCCAGCATTTAGTCAGGTTCCTGCTTCCAGTACTTCAACTTTGCCCCCTTCTACTCACTCAAA
GACATCTGCTGTGTCCTCTCAGGCAAATTCTCAGCCCCCTGTACAGGTTTCTGTGAAGACTCAAGTATCT
GTAACAGCTGCTATTCCACACCTGAAAACTTCAACGTTGCCTCCTTTGCCCCTCCCACCCTTATTACCTG
GAGATGATGACATGGATAGTCCAAAAGAAACTCTTCCTTCAAAACCTGTGAAGAAAGAGAAGGAACAGAG
GACACGTCACTTACTCACAGACCTTCCTCTCCCTCCAGAGCTCCCTGGTGGAGATCTGTCTCCCCCAGAC
TCTCCAGAACCAAAGGCAATCACACCACCTCAGCAACCATATAAAAAGAGACCAAAAATTTGTTGTCCTC
GTTATGGAGAAAGAAGACAAACAGAAAGCGACTGGGGGAAACGCTGTGTGGACAAGTTTGACATTATTGG
GATTATTGGAGAAGGAACCTATGGCCAAGTATATAAAGCCAAGGACAAAGACACAGGAGAACTAGTGGCT
CTGAAGAAGGTGAGACTAGACAATGAGAAAGAGGGCTTCCCAATCACAGCCATTCGTGAAATCAAAATCC
TTCGTCAGTTAATCCACCGAAGTGTTGTTAACATGAAGGAAATTGTCACAGATAAACAAGATGCACTGGA
TTTCAAGAAGGACAAAGGTGCCTTTTACCTTGTATTTGAGTATATGGACCATGACTTAATGGGACTGCTA
GAATCTGGTTTGGTGCACTTTTCTGAGGACCATATCAAGTCGTTCATGAAACAGCTAATGGAAGGATTGG
AATACTGTCACAAAAAGAATTTCCTGCATCGGGATATTAAGTGTTCTAACATTTTGCTGAATAACAGTGG
GCAAATCAAACTAGCAGATTTTGGACTTGCTCGGCTCTATAACTCTGAAGAGAGTCGCCCTTACACAAAC
AAAGTCATTACTTTGTGGTACCGACCTCCAGAACTACTGCTAGGAGAGGAACGTTACACACCAGCCATAG
ATGTTTGGAGCTGTGGATGTATTCTTGGGGAACTATTCACAAAGAAGCCTATTTTTCAAGCCAATCTGGA
ACTGGCTCAGCTAGAACTGATCAGCCGACTTTGTGGTAGCCCTTGTCCAGCTGTGTGGCCTGATGTTATC
AAACTGCCCTACTTCAACACCATGAAACCGAAGAAGCAATATCGAAGGCGTCTACGAGAAGAATTCTCTT
TCATTCCTTCTGCAGCACTTGATTTATTGGACCACATGCTGACACTAGATCCTAGTAAGCGGTGCACAGC
TGAACAGACCCTACAGAGCGACTTCCTTAAAGATGTCGAACTCAGCAAAATGGCTCCTCCAGACCTCCCC
CACTGGCAGGATTGCCATGAGTTGTGGAGTAAGAAACGGCGACGTCAGCGACAAAGTGGTGTTGTAGTCG
AAGAGCCACCTCCATCCAAAACTTCTCGAAAAGAAACTACCTCAGGGACAAGTACTGAGCCTGTGAAGAA
CAGCAGCCCAGCACCACCTCAGCCTGCTCCTGGCAAGGTGGAGTCTGGGGCTGGGGATGCAATAGGCCTT
GCTGACATCACACAACAGCTGAATCAAAGTGAATTGGCAGTGTTATTAAACCTGCTGCAGAGCCAAACCG
ACCTGAGCATCCCTCAAATGGCACAGCTGCTTAACATCCACTCCAACCCAGAGATGCAGCAGCAGCTGGA
AGCCCTGAACCAATCCATCAGTGCCCTGACGGAAGCTACTTCCCAGCAGCAGGACTCAGAGACCATGGCC
CCAGAGGAGTCTTTGAAGGAAGCACCCTCTGCCCCAGTGATCCTGCCTTCAGCAGAACAGACGACCCTTG
AAGCTTCAAGCACACCAGCTGACATGCAGAATATATTGGCAGTTCTCTTGAGTCAGCTGATGAAAACCCA
AGAGCCAGCAGGCAGTCTGGAGGAAAACAACAGTGACAAGAACAGTGGGCCACAGGGGCCCCGAAGAACT
CCCACAATGCCACAGGAGGAGGCAGCAGCATGTCCTCCTCACATTCTTCCACCAGAGAAGAGGCCCCCTG
AGCCCCCCGGACCTCCACCGCCGCCACCTCCACCCCCTCTGGTTGAAGGCGATCTTTCCAGCGCCCCCCA
GGAGTTGAACCCAGCCGTGACAGCCGCCTTGCTGCAACTTTTATCCCAGCCTGAAGCAGAGCCTCCTGGC
CACCTGCCACATGAGCACCAGGCCTTGAGACCAATGGAGTACTCCACCCGACCCCGTCCAAACAGGACTT
ATGGAAACACTGATGGGCCTGAAACAGGGTTCAGTGCCATTGACACTGATGAACGAAACTCTGGTCCAGC
CTTGACAGAATCCTTGGTCCAGACCCTGGTGAAGAACAGGACCTTCTCAGGCTCTCTGAGCCACCTTGGG
GAGTCCAGCAGTTACCAGGGCACAGGGTCAGTGCAGTTTCCAGGGGACCAGGACCTCCGTTTTGCCAGGG
TCCCCTTAGCGTTACACCCGGTGGTCGGGCAACCATTCCTGAAGGCTGAGGGAAGCAGCAATTCTGTGGT
ACATGCAGAGACCAAATTGCAAAACTATGGGGAGCTGGGGCCAGGAACCACTGGGGCCAGCAGCTCAGGA
GCAGGCCTTCACTGGGGGGGCCCAACTCAGTCTTCTGCTTATGGAAAACTCTATCGGGGGCCTACAAGAG
TCCCACCAAGAGGGGGAAGAGGGAGAGGAGTTCCTTACTAAAAGCTTGTCGAGAAGTACTAGAGGATCAT
AATCAGCCATACCACATTTGTAGAGGTTTTACTTGCTTTAAAAAACCTCCCACACCTCCCCCTGAACCTG
AAACATAAAATGAATGCAATTGTTGTTGTTAACTTGTTTATTGCAGCTTATAATGGTTACAAATAAAGCA
ATAGCATCACAAATTTCACAAATAAAGCATTTTTTTCACTGCATTCTAGTTGTGGTTTGTCCAAACTCAT
CAATGTATCTTATCATGTCTGGATCTGATCACTGCTTGAGCCTAGAAGATCCGGCTGCTAACAAAGCCCG
AAAGGAAGCTGAGTTGGCTGCTGCCACCGCTGAGCAATAACTATCATAACCCCTAGGAGATCCGAACCAG
ATAAGTGAAATCTAGTTCCAAACTATTTTGTCATTTTTAATTTTCGTATTAGCTTAC
Features (pLannotate 1.2.2; 20 found; start..end, strand, type, name):
    266..282     +  CDS            lacZα (fragment): LacZα fragment of β-galactosidase; lacZ fragment
    287..741     +  rep_origin     f1 ori (sequence partly withheld): f1 bacteriophage origin of replication; arrow indicates direction of (+) strand synthesis
    767..871     +  promoter       AmpR promoter: bla
    872..1732    +  CDS            AmpR: β-lactamase; bla; confers resistance to ampicillin, carbenicillin, and related antibiotics
   1903..2491    +  rep_origin     ori: high-copy-number ColE1/pMB1/pBR322/pUC origin of replication
   2677..2728    -  misc_feature   bom (fragment): basis of mobility region from pBR322
   2796..3020    -  mobile_element Tn7R: mini-Tn7 element (right end of the Tn7 transposon) Tn7
   3087..3620    -  CDS            GmR: gentamycin acetyltransferase; aacC1; confers resistance to gentamycin
   3809..3837    -  promoter       Pc promoter: intI1 (promoter lies within the coding sequence); class 1 integron promoter
   3815..4177    -  CDS            YPR2_ECOLX (fragment): Protein predicted: Swiss-Prot protein existence level 4. From Escherichia coli.
   4177..4204    -  rep_origin     R6K γ ori (fragment): γ replication origin from E. coli plasmid R6K; requires the R6K initiator protein pi for replication
   4233..4266    +  protein_bind   loxP: Cre-mediated recombination occurs in the 8-bp core sequence (GCATACAT). Cre recombinase
   4314..4405    +  promoter       polyhedrin promoter: polh from Autographa californica; promoter for the baculovirus polyhedrin gene
   4454..4474    +  CDS            FLAG (fragment): FLAG® epitope tag, followed by an enterokinase cleavage site
   4481..4504    +  CDS            HRV 3C site: recognition and cleavage site for human rhinovirus 3C and PreScission proteases
   4505..8143    +  CDS            CDK12 (fragment): CDK12_HUMAN - Also known as CRK7, CRKRS, KIAA0904. Experimental evidence at protein level: Swiss-Prot protein existence level 1. Cyclin-dependent kinase that phosphorylates the C-terminal domain (CTD) of the large subunit of RNA polymerase II (POLR2A), thereby acting as a key regulator of transcription elongation. Regulates the expression of genes involved in DNA repair and is required for the maintenance of genomic stability. Preferentially phosphorylates 'Ser-5' in CTD repeats that are already phosphorylated at 'Ser-7', but can also phosphorylate 'Ser-2'. Required for RNA splicing, possibly
   8170..8253    +  CDS            large T antigen (fragment): large T antigen from SV40 (simian virus 40)
   8276..8410    +  polyA_signal   SV40 poly(A) signal: SV40 polyadenylation signal
   8439..8488    +  CDS            SET1 (fragment): solubility-enhancement tag derived from T7 phage gene 10B
   8520..103     -  mobile_element Tn7L (across the origin): mini-Tn7 element (left end of the Tn7 transposon) Tn7
