[The description below was written by a language model from this plasmid's Addgene catalogue record and pLannotate feature annotations shown in this document.]
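Description:
pLIB-FLAG(N)-CDK12deltaRS(delta104-380) is a baculovirus transfer plasmid of about 8.6 kb, built on the pLIB backbone, for producing a truncated human CDK12 in insect cells. In E. coli it replicates at high copy from a ColE1/pUC-type origin and is selected with ampicillin through the β-lactamase gene. An f1 origin is also annotated. The short hits to lacZα, bom, the R6K γ origin, SV40 large T antigen and a T7 gene 10B-derived tag appear to be backbone remnants or incidental matches rather than functional parts.

The expression cassette sits between the Tn7R and Tn7L ends of a mini-Tn7 element, together with a gentamicin acetyltransferase gene driven by the Pc integron promoter. This arrangement allows Tn7-mediated transposition of the cassette and gentamicin marker into a baculoviral bacmid, from which recombinant virus is generated. A loxP site lies just upstream of the cassette and could in principle support Cre-mediated fusion with other plasmids, although the record does not describe such a use.

Transcription is driven by the very late polyhedrin promoter of Autographa californica nucleopolyhedrovirus and terminated by an SV40 polyadenylation signal. The open reading frame begins with an N-terminal FLAG epitope followed by an HRV 3C (PreScission) protease site, so the protein can be affinity purified and the tag then removed. The tag is fused to CDK12 lacking residues 104–380, a deletion the plasmid name labels as deltaRS. CDK12 is a cyclin-dependent kinase that phosphorylates the C-terminal domain of RNA polymerase II. The associated study on PAF1C activation of CDK12/13 suggests the recombinant protein was intended for biochemical work on kinase activity, though the record states only insect cell expression.
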