Addgene plasmid #231737: pLIB-FLAG(N)-CDK12deltaRS(delta104-380)
Purpose: Protein expression in insect cells
Depositing lab: Jesper Svejstrup. Depositing organization: University of Copenhagen. Publication: PAF1C-mediated activation of CDK12/13 kinase activity is critical for CTD phosphorylation and transcript elongation. Lopez Martinez D, Todorovski I, Noe Gonzalez M, Rusimbi C, Blears D, Khallou N, Han Z, Dirac-Svejstrup AB, Svejstrup JQ. Mol Cell. 2025 May 15;85(10):1952-1967.e8. doi: 10.1016/j.molcel.2025.04.012. Epub 2025 May 1. PubMed 40315851.
Backbone
  Vector backbone: pLIB
  Vector type: Insect Expression
Growth in bacteria
  Bacterial resistance: Ampicillin, 100 μg/mL
  Growth temperature: 37°C
  Growth strain: DH5alpha
  Copy number: High Copy
Gene/Insert
  Gene/Insert name: CDK12
  Species: H. sapiens (human)
  Mutation: CDK12(delta104-380)
  Entrez Gene: CDK12 (a.k.a. CRK7, CRKR, CRKRS)
  Tag / fusion protein: Flag-3C (N terminal on insert)
  Cloning method: Gibson Cloning
Terms and licenses: Academic/Nonprofit Terms; Industry Terms: Not Available to Industry
Depositor comments: Please visit https://doi.org/10.1101/2024.10.14.618141 for bioRxiv preprint.
How to cite: pLIB-FLAG(N)-CDK12deltaRS(delta104-380) was a gift from Jesper Svejstrup (Addgene plasmid # 231737 ; http://n2t.net/addgene:231737 ; RRID:Addgene_231737)
